Addgene plasmid #1556: L3564
Purpose: (Empty Backbone)
Depositing lab: Andrew Fire. Depositing organization: Carnegie Institution for Science.
Backbone
  Vector backbone: Unknown
  Backbone size (bp): 6921
  Vector type: Worm Expression
Growth in bacteria
  Bacterial resistance: Ampicillin, 100 μg/mL
  Growth temperature: 37°C
  Growth strain: DH5alpha
  Copy number: Unknown
Gene/Insert
  Gene/Insert name: None
  Tag / fusion protein: myo3-2341, myo3Tsa, IVSA, gfpN, IVSR, gfpF64L, gfpS65T, IVSS, gfpY145F, gfpM153T, gfpV163A, IVST, gfpC, IVSM, IVSL, deco...
  Cloning method: Restriction Enzyme
Terms and licenses: Academic/Nonprofit Terms; Industry Terms: Not Available to Industry
Depositor comments: See Fire Lab Vector Kit Documentation 1997. Fire Lab Miniprep Number pPD115.53, Ligation number L3564.
How to cite: L3564 was a gift from Andrew Fire (Addgene plasmid # 1556 ; http://n2t.net/addgene:1556 ; RRID:Addgene_1556)
