[The description below was written by a language model from this plasmid's Addgene catalogue record and pLannotate feature annotations shown in this document.]
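Description:
L3564 is a C. elegans expression vector from the 1997 Fire Lab Vector Kit, catalogued as an empty backbone of roughly 6.9 kb with no separate gene insert. The parent backbone is listed as unknown, but the annotated features show a pUC/pBR322-type bacterial framework: a high-copy ColE1/pMB1 origin, a β-lactamase gene with its own promoter for ampicillin selection in E. coli, short remnants of rop and the bom region, and lac regulatory elements (lacI fragment, CAP site, lac promoter and operator) next to a fragment of the pUC18/19 polylinker.

The functional content is recorded as a list of modules in the tag field. It begins with myo-3 segments (myo3-2341, myo3Tsa); myo-3 encodes a body-wall muscle myosin heavy chain, so these presumably supply muscle-specific upstream and start sequences, although the feature table leaves this roughly 2.4 kb region unannotated. Downstream is a GFP coding region, split into N- and C-terminal parts and interrupted by several synthetic introns (the IVS elements), which are included in Fire vectors to improve expression in worms. The GFP carries F64L, S65T, Y145F, M153T and V163A substitutions, known variants that alter brightness, spectral behaviour or folding. The annotation software matched this roughly 870 bp interval to a later GFP derivative, reflecting only sequence similarity. The module list is truncated in the record, so the remaining elements, including the 3' end, are not fully stated. A short match to C. elegans aex-5 lies downstream of GFP, and its role is not explained.

The design suits use as a muscle-expressed GFP reporter or as a starting point for building GFP fusions by restriction cloning.
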