Features (pLannotate 1.2.2; 12 found; start..end, strand, type, name):
   2397..2413    -  misc_feature   MCS (fragment): pUC18/19 multiple cloning site
   2506..3372    +  CDS            vsfGFP-9 (fragment): vsfGFP-9 is a basic (constitutively fluorescent) green fluorescent protein published in 2015, derived from Aequorea victoria. It has low acid sensitivity.
   4045..4197    +  CDS            aex-5 (fragment): AEX5_CAEEL - Also known as kpc-3 From Caenorhabditis elegans.
   4325..4360    +  CDS            rop (fragment): Rop protein, which maintains plasmids at low copy number; rop
   4462..4561    +  misc_feature   bom (fragment): basis of mobility region from pBR322
   4659..4763    +  promoter       AmpR promoter: bla
   4764..5624    +  CDS            AmpR: β-lactamase; bla; confers resistance to ampicillin, carbenicillin, and related antibiotics
   5795..6383    +  rep_origin     ori: high-copy-number ColE1/pMB1/pBR322/pUC origin of replication
   6566..6658    +  CDS            lacI (fragment): lac repressor; lacI; The lac repressor binds to the lac operator to inhibit transcription in E. coli. This inhibition can be relieved by adding lactose or isopropyl-β-D-thiogalactopyranoside (IPTG).
   6671..6692    +  protein_bind   CAP binding site: CAP binding activates transcription in the presence of cAMP. E. coli catabolite activator protein
   6707..6737    +  promoter       lac promoter: promoter for the E. coli lac operon
   6745..6761    +  protein_bind   lac operator: The lac repressor binds to the lac operator to inhibit transcription in E. coli. This inhibition can be relieved by adding lactose or isopropyl-β-D-thiogalactopyranoside (IPTG). lac repressor encoded by lacI
>Addgene plasmid #1556 | L3564 | depositor full sequence | sequence record 166 | Author sequence
AAGCTTGGGCTGCAGGTCGGCTATAATAAGTTCTTGAATAAAATAATTTTCCCGACAAAACATGAGTATT
TCTTTCGAAAATAAAAGTGCAGGCTAATTAGAGATTATTCTGTAATTAACTGCATAATTTGTCACGTGCC
ATAGTTTTACATTCCACTACGTCATAGTTCTTAAAATACTAATCTCCTGAAAATAGAAGTAGGTGAAGAA
AGTTTAATTATCAGTTCTAAAATGACAATTGATCTTTGGAATATGTTCTGAAACTACCGATCATTGAACA
GATGCTATTTGAATGATATAGAATTGTATATTTGCAATTTCTGAAACGCGTTCTTAAAGGCACACAGATT
AATTCAAAAGGGTCTGGCCGCAAAAAGGTTTATGGTGGCCGATTTTGAGTTTTGTGTGTGATTGCTTTTT
CACAATCAGTGTTTTCAGGATTATGTGATGAACTAGATCTTCAAGTTTCGTTACATTTCATATGTTTTCG
GAACTCACGAAGTACATATTGGGTATTGTGCTCAAAAAATTCAGCAATCAGCTTCGCTCCGCTGACTTTA
GAACCCAAAAAAATAGTATGGCCAAACTGACTGTGTTACGATCATTTCAATTTTTCAATACATATTTAAG
ATTTCTAAGAGTAAGAAGGTCAAAAACTGTTCTGGAATACATATATATTTTTCAGGTTACAATTAGTCAA
AAAGTGCACTGAAATATACGTTTTAATTTCACGAATAACCCAATTAGTTCAATGTATTTTTGGTCAACCA
ACGTTAAAGTTTGGCTTCCAACCAATTATCATTTCTGATCAACCACAATGTTTTTTCTTTATCTGCAAGT
TAATTTTTTATTTTTATCCAGATGTTTGGCATATTTTTCAATTCTTCACTAGCGCCCACTTCTTGCACTT
CCGGCGCCCTGAATCTAATGCATCTGTTGCAAGAATTGAAAGACCAATCAACACATTGTTTTCTTCACGA
GATACTGAAGAAAATGAATAAAAACAGAGAAAAAGAGCCATGTGATTAGTGACAACTGTTGCTAACAGAT
ACCATAGCTTGGACTTGGTACGTGATGGCAACGTATGGGTCAACAAAAATGATTGCAGAGGGGGTGCAAA
ACAGTCAAGTCGAGAAAATATGAAAAACAGAAAACAAAGAACAGAAAAATGGGTTTGAGAGTCAGTATAA
TTTATAAAAGAAAAATTGTACATAGAAATTAACCATTTTTGTAGAAGAAGTTATTTTTCAAGCATCGTTA
AAAATTATTCAAAGCACCTTATTTCATATTTAATTTTAAACATGGTTAAATGAACAACACGGTGCGCAAT
CAGGAAAACTTGAAATCTGAAACTGTTGTTGTGATCTTCTTCGCAACTGTTCAGATAGCACTAGTGTAAT
GTTAAGAGTGCGCGAATATAATGGAATATAATGGATCACACCTCCTGCCATCAGGTAAACGTCTCTGTTA
TCACATATTTCCAACTATTAAATTTTTACCTTTTACAGTTTTACATTTTTTTGAAAAAAGTAACTTTTTG
TCTTCAAAATCCCTGACGAAAATATCAAATATTTTAATCGAGACTGCAGAGGAACCGATTGATGATTTGG
AAAATCCAGCTTTACCTGTGTAAGAACTGAAAAGTTTCATAACCCTAGGGTATTCCCAGTTACATTCCCC
ACTGGCTAACAATAGCACCCAGTTTTTCATCACCTTTCTTCAAATTTCTCGGCGATTTGTTAAAAACAAA
ATTTGTGTCCCTTCTCTGATATCTCTATGTCTCTAAACACAAGTTCATCGGAAAACGAAGGAGGGTAGGT
GTTGGTTGGGCTCCCGAAGTGAAAATAGAAGAGCAAGAATAGAATATTAGAGAGAGAGTGCAGAGAGGGC
GGGATAGCTCCCGGGATTCCGTTTTCTTCTTCTTTATCTTCAACGATGATGTGTGTGCGTGTTGTATAGA
TTCTGTTGCTCCCCCACAACTCGCTCCGAAGGCTCAATACAATTCAATTGATATTGGAGGAGAGCCTACC
GGAGTGGGAGGATAAGAAGAAACATAAGAAGAAGAAGAAGAAGAAGCATGCTTCTGGTTTTTGATGCTAT
GAAAACGGCACAAAAAGATGATTGAGGTCCCTTTTCAATACCTTCTCTCATCTTTCAAATCCCATTGAAA
CCTAAAACTTCTCACCACGCTTTACCATTGTTCTCCAAAAACTTATAGCAATGTCTATAACTTTTTTATC
TCTGAAAAGCAGTGTTCCATTTTTCTTTTTCCTATTTTATTTCAATTGTTTCTCACATTTCGTTTGGATT
CTTTGCTTGTCAACCAGCTTCTTCTTCCACTTTTACCGTCTAATTTTCAGGGCAGGGAGCCATCAAACCC
ACGACCACTAGATCCATCTAGAGGATCCCCGGGATTGGCCAAAGGACCCAAAGGTATGTTTCGAATGATA
CTAACATAACATAGAACATTTTCAGGAGGACCCTTGGAGGGTACCGGTAGAAAAAATGAGTAAAGGAGAA
GAACTTTTCACTGGAGTTGTCCCAATTCTTGTTGAATTAGATGGTGATGTTAATGGGCACAAATTTTCTG
TCAGTGGAGAGGGTGAAGGTGATGCAACATACGGAAAACTTACCCTTAAATTTATTTGCACTACTGGAAA
ACTACCTGTTCCATGGGTAAGTTTAAACATATATATACTAACTAACCCTGATTATTTAAATTTTCAGCCA
ACACTTGTCACTACTCTCACTTATGGTGTTCAATGCTTCTCGAGATACCCAGATCATATGAAACAGCATG
ACTTTTTCAAGAGTGCCATGCCCGAAGGTTATGTACAGGAAAGAACTATATTTTTCAAAGATGACGGGAA
CTACAAGACACGTAAGTTTAAACAGTTCGGTACTAACTAACCATACATATTTAAATTTTCAGGTGCTGAA
GTCAAGTTTGAAGGTGATACCCTTGTTAATAGAATCGAGTTAAAAGGTATTGATTTTAAAGAAGATGGAA
ACATTCTTGGACACAAATTGGAATACAACTTCAACTCACACAACGTATACATCACTGCCGACAAACAAAA
GAATGGGATCAAAGCGGTAAGTTTAAACATGATTTTACTAACTAACTAATCTGATTTAAATTTTCAGAAC
TTCAAAATTAGACACAACATTGAAGATGGAAGCGTTCAACTAGCAGACCATTATCAACAAAATACTCCAA
TTGGCGATGGCCCTGTCCTTTTACCAGACAACCATTACCTGTCCACACAATCTGCCCTTTCGAAAGATCC
CAACGAAAAGAGAGACCACATGGTCCTTCTTGAGTTTGTAACAGCTGCTGGGATTACACATGGCATGGAT
GAACTATACAAATAGCATTCGTAGAATTGTAAGTTTAAACTTTCTCATACTAACTAACGCGCTCTATTTA
AATTTTCAGAATTCCAACTGAGCGCCGGTCGCTACCATTACCAACTTGTCTGGTGTCAAAAATAATAGGG
GCCGCTGTCATCAGAGTAAGTTTAAACTGAGTTCTACTAACTAACGAGTAATATTTAAATTTTCAGCATC
TCGCGCCCGTGCCTCTGACTTCTAAGTCCAATTACTCTTCAACATCCCTACATGCTCTTTCTCCCTGTGC
TCCCACCCCCTATTTTTGTTATTATCAAAAAACTTCTCTTAATTTCTTTGTTTTTTAGCTTCTTTTAAGT
CACCTCTAACAATGAAATTGTGTAGATTCAAAAATAGAATTAATTCGTAATAAAAAGTCGAAAAAAATTG
TGCTCCCTCCCCCCATTAATAATAATTCTATCCCAAAATCTACACAATGTTCTGTGTACACTTCTTATGT
TTTTTACTTCTGATAAATTTTTTTGAAACATCATAGAAAAAACCGCACACAAAATACCTTATCATATGTT
ACGTTTCAGTTTATGACCGCAATTTTTATTTCTTCGCACGTCTGGGCCTCTCATGACGTCAAATCATGCT
CATCGTGAAAAAGTTTTGGAGTATTTTTGGAATTTTTCAATCAAGTGAAAGTTTATGAAATTAATTTTCC
TGCTTTTGCTTTTTGGGGTTTCCCCTATTGTTTGTCAAGATTTCGAGGACGGCGTTTTTCTTGCTAAAAT
CACAAGTATTGATGAGCACGATGCAAGAAAGATCGGAAGAAGGTTTGGGTTTGAGGCTCAGTGGAAGGTG
AGTAGAAGTTGATAATTTGAAAGTGGAGTAGTGTCTATGGGGTTTTTGCCTTAAATGACAGAATACATTC
CCAATATACCAAACATAACTGTTTCCTACTAGTCGGCCGTACGGGCCCTTTCGTCTCGCGCGTTTCGGTG
ATGACGGTGAAAACCTCTGACACATGCAGCTCCCGGAGACGGTCACAGCTTGTCTGTAAGCGGATGCCGG
GAGCAGACAAGCCCGTCAGGGCGCGTCAGCGGGTGTTGGCGGGTGTCGGGGCTGGCTTAACTATGCGGCA
TCAGAGCAGATTGTACTGAGAGTGCACCATATGCGGTGTGAAATACCGCACAGATGCGTAAGGAGAAAAT
ACCGCATCAGGCGGCCTTAAGGGCCTCGTGATACGCCTATTTTTATAGGTTAATGTCATGATAATAATGG
TTTCTTAGACGTCAGGTGGCACTTTTCGGGGAAATGTGCGCGGAACCCCTATTTGTTTATTTTTCTAAAT
ACATTCAAATATGTATCCGCTCATGAGACAATAACCCTGATAAATGCTTCAATAATATTGAAAAAGGAAG
AGTATGAGTATTCAACATTTCCGTGTCGCCCTTATTCCCTTTTTTGCGGCATTTTGCCTTCCTGTTTTTG
CTCACCCAGAAACGCTGGTGAAAGTAAAAGATGCTGAAGATCAGTTGGGTGCACGAGTGGGTTACATCGA
ACTGGATCTCAACAGCGGTAAGATCCTTGAGAGTTTTCGCCCCGAAGAACGTTTTCCAATGATGAGCACT
TTTAAAGTTCTGCTATGTGGCGCGGTATTATCCCGTATTGACGCCGGGCAAGAGCAACTCGGTCGCCGCA
TACACTATTCTCAGAATGACTTGGTTGAGTACTCACCAGTCACAGAAAAGCATCTTACGGATGGCATGAC
AGTAAGAGAATTATGCAGTGCTGCCATAACCATGAGTGATAACACTGCGGCCAACTTACTTCTGACAACG
ATCGGAGGACCGAAGGAGCTAACCGCTTTTTTGCACAACATGGGGGATCATGTAACTCGCCTTGATCGTT
GGGAACCGGAGCTGAATGAAGCCATACCAAACGACGAGCGTGACACCACGATGCCTGTAGCAATGGCAAC
AACGTTGCGCAAACTATTAACTGGCGAACTACTTACTCTAGCTTCCCGGCAACAATTAATAGACTGGATG
GAGGCGGATAAAGTTGCAGGACCACTTCTGCGCTCGGCCCTTCCGGCTGGCTGGTTTATTGCTGATAAAT
CTGGAGCCGGTGAGCGTGGGTCTCGCGGTATCATTGCAGCACTGGGGCCAGATGGTAAGCCCTCCCGTAT
CGTAGTTATCTACACGACGGGGAGTCAGGCAACTATGGATGAACGAAATAGACAGATCGCTGAGATAGGT
GCCTCACTGATTAAGCATTGGTAACTGTCAGACCAAGTTTACTCATATATACTTTAGATTGATTTAAAAC
TTCATTTTTAATTTAAAAGGATCTAGGTGAAGATCCTTTTTGATAATCTCATGACCAAAATCCCTTAACG
TGAGTTTTCGTTCCACTGAGCGTCAGACCCCGTAGAAAAGATCAAAGGATCTTCTTGAGATCCTTTTTTT
CTGCGCGTAATCTGCTGCTTGCAAACAAAAAAACCACCGCTACCAGCGGTGGTTTGTTTGCCGGATCAAG
AGCTACCAACTCTTTTTCCGAAGGTAACTGGCTTCAGCAGAGCGCAGATACCAAATACTGTCCTTCTAGT
GTAGCCGTAGTTAGGCCACCACTTCAAGAACTCTGTAGCACCGCCTACATACCTCGCTCTGCTAATCCTG
TTACCAGTGGCTGCTGCCAGTGGCGATAAGTCGTGTCTTACCGGGTTGGACTCAAGACGATAGTTACCGG
ATAAGGCGCAGCGGTCGGGCTGAACGGGGGGTTCGTGCACACAGCCCAGCTTGGAGCGAACGACCTACAC
CGAACTGAGATACCTACAGCGTGAGCATTGAGAAAGCGCCACGCTTCCCGAAGGGAGAAAGGCGGACAGG
TATCCGGTAAGCGGCAGGGTCGGAACAGGAGAGCGCACGAGGGAGCTTCCAGGGGGAAACGCCTGGTATC
TTTATAGTCCTGTCGGGTTTCGCCACCTCTGACTTGAGCGTCGATTTTTGTGATGCTCGTCAGGGGGGCG
GAGCCTATGGAAAAACGCCAGCAACGCGGCCTTTTTACGGTTCCTGGCCTTTTGCTGGCCTTTTGCTCAC
ATGTTCTTTCCTGCGTTATCCCCTGATTCTGTGGATAACCGTATTACCGCCTTTGAGTGAGCTGATACCG
CTCGCCGCAGCCGAACGACCGAGCGCAGCGAGTCAGTGAGCGAGGAAGCGGAAGAGCGCCCAATACGCAA
ACCGCCTCTCCCCGCGCGTTGGCCGATTCATTAATGCAGCTGGCACGACAGGTTTCCCGACTGGAAAGCG
GGCAGTGAGCGCAACGCAATTAATGTGAGTTAGCTCACTCATTAGGCACCCCAGGCTTTACACTTTATGC
TTCCGGCTCGTATGTTGTGTGGAATTGTGAGCGGATAACAATTTCACACAGGAAACAGCTATGACCATGA
TTACGCCAAGCTGTAAGTTTAAACATGATCTTACTAACTAACTATTCTCATTTAAATTTTCAGAGCTTAA
AAATGGCTGAAATCACTCACAACGATGGATACGCTAACAACTTGGAAATGAAAT
