>Addgene plasmid #1556 | L3564 | addgene partial sequence | sequence record 16693 | 1556_m13reverse
CTGATCTTACTAACTAACTATTCTCATTTAAATTTTCAGAGCTTAAAAATGGCTGAACCCACTCACAACG
ATGGATACGCTAACAACTTGGAAATGAAATAAGCTTGGGCTGCAGGTCGGCTATAATAAGTTCTTGAATA
AAATAATTTTCCCGACAAAACATGAGTATTTCTTTCGAAAATAAAAGTGCAGGCTAATTAGAGATTATTC
TGTAATTAACTGCATAATTTGTCACGTGCCATAGTTTTACATTCCACTACGTCATAGTTCTTAAAATACT
AATCTCCTGAAAATAGAAGTAGGTGAAGAAAGTTTAATTATCAGTTCTAAAATGACAATTGATCTTTGGA
ATATGTTCTGAAACTACCGATCATTGAACAGATGCTATTTGAATGATATAGAATTGTATATTTGCAATTT
CTGAAACGCGTTCTTAAAGGCACACAGATTAATTCAAAAGGGTCTGGCCGCAAAAAGGTTTATGGTGGCC
GATTTTGAGTTTTGTGTGTGATTGCTTTTTCACAATCAGTGTTTTCAGGATTATGTGATGAACTAGATCT
TCAAGTTTCGTTACATTTCATATGTTTTCGGAACTCACGAAGTACATATTGGGTATTGTGCTCAAAAAAT
TCAGCAATCAGCTTCGCTCCGCTGACTTTAGAACCCAAAAAAATAGTATGGCCAAACTGACTGTGTTACG
ATCATTTCAATTTTTCAATACATATTTAAGATTTCTAAGAGTAAGAAGGTCAAAAACTGTTCTGGAATAC
ATATATATTTTTCAGGTTACAATTAGTCAAAAAGTGCACTGAAATATACGTTTTTAATTTCACGAATAAC
CCAATTAGTTCAATGTATTTTTGGTCAACCCANCGTTAAAGTTTGGCTTCCAACCCAATTATCCNTTTCT
GATCAACCNCAATGGTTTTTTCTTTATCTGCCAGTTTAATTTTTTAATTTTTATCCNGAAGGTTTGGCAT
ATTTTTCAATTCTTCACTAGCGCCCACTTCTTGGCNCTNCCGGNGCCCGAAATCNANGCCTCNGTTGCCA
GAANTGAAANACCNTCNCCANTTGTTTTCTCCCNGAAATCCNGAGNAANNGATAAAACCCGAANAAAAGN
GCCCCNGGNATAGGGGCCACCNGNGCCNACAAAACCNAAACTTGGACTTGGGNCGGGGGGCCNCCNNGGG
GNCAAAAAAAGNNTGCCGAGGGGGGNCAACCCCCGCCCGNAAATTGNAAACCNAACCACCACCCAAANGG
GTTGGANGCCCNNTTTNAAAAAAAGNNCCNNAAAACCCTTNGGGNAANATTTTNCCCCCNNAAAAATNCC
C
